Addgene plasmid #134815: SMT101
Purpose: Dual expression of DHFR and TYMS, in vivo assays
Depositing lab: Tanja Kortemme. Depositing organization: University of California, San Francisco (UCSF). Publication: Altered expression of a quality control protease in E. coli reshapes the in vivo mutational landscape of a model enzyme. Thompson S, Zhang Y, Ingle C, Reynolds KA, Kortemme T. eLife. 2020 Jul 23;9. pii: 53476. doi: 10.7554/eLife.53476. PubMed 32701056.
Backbone
  Vector backbone: pACYC-Duet
  Backbone manufacturer: Novagen (EMD Millipore)
  Backbone size w/o insert (bp): 4008
  Total vector size (bp): 5180
  Vector type: Bacterial Expression
Growth in bacteria
  Bacterial resistance: Chloramphenicol, 25 μg/mL
  Growth temperature: 37°C
  Growth strain: DH5alpha
  Copy number: Low Copy
Gene/Insert 1
  Gene/Insert name: Dihydrofolate reductase (alt name: folA)
  Species: Escherichia coli
  Insert size (bp): 480
  Mutation: Silent mutations to eliminate internal restriction sites: S49, L62, S64, A81, I82, G97, K109, L110.
  GenBank ID: BAB96616.1
  Promoter: T7
  Cloning method: Restriction Enzyme; 5′ cloning site NcoI (destroyed during cloning); 3′ cloning site SalI (not destroyed)
  Sequencing primers: 5′ GGATCTCGACGCTCTCCCTT; 3′ GATTATGCGGCCGTGTACAA
Gene/Insert 2
  Gene/Insert name: Thymidylate synthase (alt name: thyA)
  Species: Escherichia coli
  Insert size (bp): 807
  GenBank ID: BAE76896.1
  Promoter: T7
  Cloning method: Restriction Enzyme; 5′ cloning site NdeI (not destroyed); 3′ cloning site XhoI (not destroyed)
  Sequencing primers: 5′ TTGTACACGGCCGCATAATC; 3′ GCTAGTTATTGCTCAGCGG
Resource information
  A portion of this plasmid was derived from a plasmid made by: Derived from Addgene plasmid 91226.
Terms and licenses: Academic/Nonprofit Terms; Industry Terms: Not Available to Industry
Depositor comments: Derived from Addgene plasmid 91226.
How to cite: SMT101 was a gift from Tanja Kortemme (Addgene plasmid # 134815 ; http://n2t.net/addgene:134815 ; RRID:Addgene_134815)
