[The description below was written by a language model from this plasmid's Addgene catalogue record and pLannotate feature annotations shown in this document.]
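Description:
SMT101 is a bacterial expression plasmid built on the pACYC-Duet backbone that co-expresses two E. coli folate-pathway enzymes, dihydrofolate reductase (DHFR, folA) and thymidylate synthase (TYMS, thyA), for in vivo assays. It replicates from the p15A origin, which keeps copy number low and is compatible with ColE1-type plasmids in the same cell. It is selected with chloramphenicol through the cat gene and its native promoter. The total size is about 5.2 kb. Short annotated fragments of IS1, an RSF origin and a tetracycline resistance gene appear to be backbone remnants rather than functional elements.

As in the parent Duet vector, there are two expression cassettes, each headed by a T7 promoter followed by a lac operator, and the plasmid carries its own lacI gene and promoter to supply the repressor. The first cassette uses a T7 gene 10 ribosome binding site to drive the 480 bp folA coding sequence. According to the record, this sequence carries silent mutations at eight codons to remove internal restriction sites, leaving the protein unchanged. The second cassette drives thyA and is followed by the T7 terminator. Fragments of the vector's S-tag and a SET1 tag are annotated downstream of thyA, but the record does not say whether they are fused to the protein.

DHFR regenerates tetrahydrofolate from the dihydrofolate produced by thymidylate synthase, so supplying both enzymes from one plasmid couples the two activities. This fits the associated study of the in vivo mutational landscape of a model enzyme in E. coli. The plasmid is derived from an earlier deposited construct.
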