Features (pLannotate 1.2.2; 20 found; start..end, strand, type, name):
      1..19      +  promoter       T7 promoter: promoter for bacteriophage T7 RNA polymerase
     20..44      +  protein_bind   lac operator: The lac repressor binds to the lac operator to inhibit transcription in E. coli. This inhibition can be relieved by adding lactose or isopropyl-β-D-thiogalactopyranoside (IPTG). lac repressor encoded by lacI
     99..890     +  CDS            thyA: TYSY_ECO57 - Experimental evidence at protein level: Swiss-Prot protein existence level 1. Catalyzes the reductive methylation of 2'-deoxyuridine-5'- monophosphate (dUMP) to 2'-deoxythymidine-5'-monophosphate (dTMP) while utilizing 5,10-methylenetetrahydrofolate (mTHF) as the methyl donor and reductant in the reaction, yielding dihydrofolate (DHF) as a by- product. This enzymatic reaction provides an intracellular de novo source of dTMP, an essential precursor for DNA biosynthesis. From Escherichia coli O157:H7.
    906..947     +  CDS            S-Tag (fragment): affinity and epitope tag derived from pancreatic ribonuclease A
    977..994     +  CDS            SET1 (fragment): solubility-enhancement tag derived from T7 phage gene 10B
   1002..1049    +  terminator     T7 terminator: transcription terminator for bacteriophage T7 RNA polymerase
   1273..1929    -  CDS            cat: CAT_ECOLX - Experimental evidence at protein level: Swiss-Prot protein existence level 1. This enzyme is an effector of chloramphenicol resistance in bacteria. From Escherichia coli. This protein is used as a marker in many commonly used cloning vectors, such as pACYC184.
   1930..2032    -  promoter       cat promoter: promoter of the E. coli cat gene encoding chloramphenicol acetyltransferase
   2153..2296    +  mobile_element IS1 (fragment): prokaryotic transposable element IS1
   2415..2470    -  rep_origin     RSF ori (fragment): Plasmids containing the RSF 1030 origin of replication can be propagated in E. coli cells that contain additional plasmids with compatible origins.
   2558..3103    -  rep_origin     p15A ori: Plasmids containing the medium-copy-number p15A origin of replication can be propagated in E. coli cells that contain a second plasmid with the ColE1 origin.
   3215..3279    -  CDS            TcR (fragment): tetracycline efflux protein; tet; confers resistance to tetracycline
   3294..3315    -  protein_bind   CAP binding site: CAP binding activates transcription in the presence of cAMP. E. coli catabolite activator protein
   3328..4410    -  CDS            lacI: lac repressor; lacI; The lac repressor binds to the lac operator to inhibit transcription in E. coli. This inhibition can be relieved by adding lactose or isopropyl-β-D-thiogalactopyranoside (IPTG).
   4411..4488    -  promoter       lacI promoter: lacI
   4496..4531    -  CDS            TcR (fragment): tetracycline efflux protein; tet; confers resistance to tetracycline
   4534..4552    +  promoter       T7 promoter: promoter for bacteriophage T7 RNA polymerase
   4553..4577    +  protein_bind   lac operator: The lac repressor binds to the lac operator to inhibit transcription in E. coli. This inhibition can be relieved by adding lactose or isopropyl-β-D-thiogalactopyranoside (IPTG). lac repressor encoded by lacI
   4592..4614    +  RBS            RBS: efficient ribosome binding site from bacteriophage T7 gene 10 (Olins and Rangwala, 1989)
   4621..5100    +  CDS            ecDHFR: E. coli dihydrofolate reductase; folA
>Addgene plasmid #134815 | SMT101 | addgene full sequence | sequence record 313942 | Addgene NGS Result
TAATACGACTCACTATAGGGGAATTGTGAGCGGATAACAATTCCCCATCTTAGTATATTAGTTAAGTATA
AGAAGGAGATATACATATGGCAGATCTCATGAAACAGTACCTGGAGCTGATGCAAAAAGTTCTGGATGAG
GGTACCCAGAAAAACGACCGCACGGGTACCGGAACGCTGAGCATTTTTGGCCATCAGATGCGTTTTAACC
TGCAGGACGGATTCCCGCTGGTTACGACCAAACGCTGCCACCTGCGTAGCATTATTCATGAGCTGCTGTG
GTTTCTGCAAGGTGACACTAACATCGCGTATCTGCACGAAAACAATGTGACGATCTGGGATGAATGGGCC
GATGAAAACGGCGATCTGGGCCCAGTGTATGGTAAACAGTGGCGCGCCTGGCCAACGCCAGATGGCCGCC
ACATCGATCAGATCACGACCGTGCTGAATCAACTGAAAAACGACCCGGACAGCCGCCGCATTATTGTTTC
CGCGTGGAATGTGGGTGAACTGGATAAAATGGCGCTGGCGCCGTGCCATGCATTCTTCCAGTTTTACGTT
GCGGACGGTAAGCTGAGCTGTCAACTTTATCAGCGCAGCTGCGATGTTTTCCTCGGCCTGCCGTTCAATA
TCGCCAGCTACGCGTTACTGGTGCATATGATGGCGCAGCAGTGCGACCTGGAGGTGGGTGATTTTGTCTG
GACCGGCGGTGATACCCACCTGTACAGCAACCATATGGACCAAACGCATCTGCAATTGAGCCGTGAGCCG
CGTCCGCTGCCGAAACTGATTATTAAGCGCAAACCCGAGAGCATCTTTGACTATCGTTTCGAAGACTTCG
AGATTGAAGGCTACGATCCGCACCCGGGTATCAAAGCGCCGGTGGCTATCTAACTCGAGTCTGGTAAAGA
AACCGCTGCTGCGAAATTTGAACGCCAGCACATGGACTCGTCTACTAGCGCAGCTTAATTAACCTAGGCT
GCTGCCACCGCTGAGCAATAACTAGCATAACCCCTTGGGGCCTCTAAACGGGTCTTGAGGGGTTTTTTGC
TGAAACCTCAGGCATTTGAGAAGCACACGGTCACACTGCTTCCGGTAGTCAATAAACCGGTAAACCAGCA
ATAGACATAAGCGGCTATTTAACGACCCTGCCCTGAACCGACGACCGGGTCGAATTTGCTTTCGAATTTC
TGCCATTCATCCGCTTATTATCACTTATTCAGGCGTAGCAACCAGGCGTTTAAGGGCACCAATAACTGCC
TTAAAAAAATTACGCCCCGCCCTGCCACTCATCGCAGTACTGTTGTAATTCATTAAGCATTCTGCCGACA
TGGAAGCCATCACAAACGGCATGATGAACCTGAATCGCCAGCGGCATCAGCACCTTGTCGCCTTGCGTAT
AATATTTGCCCATAGTGAAAACGGGGGCGAAGAAGTTGTCCATATTGGCCACGTTTAAATCAAAACTGGT
GAAACTCACCCAGGGATTGGCTGAGACGAAAAACATATTCTCAATAAACCCTTTAGGGAAATAGGCCAGG
TTTTCACCGTAACACGCCACATCTTGCGAATATATGTGTAGAAACTGCCGGAAATCGTCGTGGTATTCAC
TCCAGAGCGATGAAAACGTTTCAGTTTGCTCATGGAAAACGGTGTAACAAGGGTGAACACTATCCCATAT
CACCAGCTCACCGTCTTTCATTGCCATACGGAACTCCGGATGAGCATTCATCAGGCGGGCAAGAATGTGA
ATAAAGGCCGGATAAAACTTGTGCTTATTTTTCTTTACGGTCTTTAAAAAGGCCGTAATATCCAGCTGAA
CGGTCTGGTTATAGGTACATTGAGCAACTGACTGAAATGCCTCAAAATGTTCTTTACGATGCCATTGGGA
TATATCAACGGTGGTATATCCAGTGATTTTTTTCTCCATTTTAGCTTCCTTAGCTCCTGAAAATCTCGAT
AACTCAAAAAATACGCCCGGTAGTGATCTTATTTCATTATGGTGAAAGTTGGAACCTCTTACGTGCCGAT
CAACGTCTCATTTTCGCCAAAAGTTGGCCCAGGGCTTCCCGGTATCAACAGGGACACCAGGATTTATTTA
TTCTGCGAAGTGATCTTCCGTCACAGGTATTTATTCGGCGCAAAGTGCGTCGGGTGATGCTGCCAACTTA
CTGATTTAGTGTATGATGGTGTTTTTGAGGTGCTCCAGTGGCTTCTGTTTCTATCAGCTGTCCCTCCTGT
TCAGCTACTGACGGGGTGGTGCGTAACGGCAAAAGCACCGCCGGACATCAGCGCTAGCGGAGTGTATACT
GGCTTACTATGTTGGCACTGATGAGGGTGTCAGTGAAGTGCTTCATGTGGCAGGAGAAAAAAGGCTGCAC
CGGTGCGTCAGCAGAATATGTGATACAGGATATATTCCGCTTCCTCGCTCACTGACTCGCTACGCTCGGT
CGTTCGACTGCGGCGAGCGGAAATGGCTTACGAACGGGGCGGAGATTTCCTGGAAGATGCCAGGAAGATA
CTTAACAGGGAAGTGAGAGGGCCGCGGCAAAGCCGTTTTTCCATAGGCTCCGCCCCCCTGACAAGCATCA
CGAAATCTGACGCTCAAATCAGTGGTGGCGAAACCCGACAGGACTATAAAGATACCAGGCGTTTCCCCCT
GGCGGCTCCCTCGTGCGCTCTCCTGTTCCTGCCTTTCGGTTTACCGGTGTCATTCCGCTGTTATGGCCGC
GTTTGTCTCATTCCACGCCTGACACTCAGTTCCGGGTAGGCAGTTCGCTCCAAGCTGGACTGTATGCACG
AACCCCCCGTTCAGTCCGACCGCTGCGCCTTATCCGGTAACTATCGTCTTGAGTCCAACCCGGAAAGACA
TGCAAAAGCACCACTGGCAGCAGCCACTGGTAATTGATTTAGAGGAGTTAGTCTTGAAGTCATGCGCCGG
TTAAGGCTAAACTGAAAGGACAAGTTTTGGTGACTGCGCTCCTCCAAGCCAGTTACCTCGGTTCAAAGAG
TTGGTAGCTCAGAGAACCTTCGAAAAACCGCCCTGCAAGGCGGTTTTTTCGTTTTCAGAGCAAGAGATTA
CGCGCAGACCAAAACGATCTCAAGAAGATCATCTTATTAATCAGATAAAATATTTCTAGATTTCAGTGCA
ATTTATCTCTTCAAATGTAGCACCTGAAGTCAGCCCCATACGATATAAGTTGTAATTCTCATGTTAGTCA
TGCCCCGCGCCCACCGGAAGGAGCTGACTGGGTTGAAGGCTCTCAAGGGCATCGGTCGAGATCCCGGTGC
CTAATGAGTGAGCTAACTTACATTAATTGCGTTGCGCTCACTGCCCGCTTTCCAGTCGGGAAACCTGTCG
TGCCAGCTGCATTAATGAATCGGCCAACGCGCGGGGAGAGGCGGTTTGCGTATTGGGCGCCAGGGTGGTT
TTTCTTTTCACCAGTGAGACGGGCAACAGCTGATTGCCCTTCACCGCCTGGCCCTGAGAGAGTTGCAGCA
AGCGGTCCACGCTGGTTTGCCCCAGCAGGCGAAAATCCTGTTTGATGGTGGTTAACGGCGGGATATAACA
TGAGCTGTCTTCGGTATCGTCGTATCCCACTACCGAGATGTCCGCACCAACGCGCAGCCCGGACTCGGTA
ATGGCGCGCATTGCGCCCAGCGCCATCTGATCGTTGGCAACCAGCATCGCAGTGGGAACGATGCCCTCAT
TCAGCATTTGCATGGTTTGTTGAAAACCGGACATGGCACTCCAGTCGCCTTCCCGTTCCGCTATCGGCTG
AATTTGATTGCGAGTGAGATATTTATGCCAGCCAGCCAGACGCAGACGCGCCGAGACAGAACTTAATGGG
CCCGCTAACAGCGCGATTTGCTGGTGACCCAATGCGACCAGATGCTCCACGCCCAGTCGCGTACCGTCTT
CATGGGAGAAAATAATACTGTTGATGGGTGTCTGGTCAGAGACATCAAGAAATAACGCCGGAACATTAGT
GCAGGCAGCTTCCACAGCAATGGCATCCTGGTCATCCAGCGGATAGTTAATGATCAGCCCACTGACGCGT
TGCGCGAGAAGATTGTGCACCGCCGCTTTACAGGCTTCGACGCCGCTTCGTTCTACCATCGACACCACCA
CGCTGGCACCCAGTTGATCGGCGCGAGATTTAATCGCCGCGACAATTTGCGACGGCGCGTGCAGGGCCAG
ACTGGAGGTGGCAACGCCAATCAGCAACGACTGTTTGCCCGCCAGTTGTTGTGCCACGCGGTTGGGAATG
TAATTCAGCTCCGCCATCGCCGCTTCCACTTTTTCCCGCGTTTTCGCAGAAACGTGGCTGGCCTGGTTCA
CCACGCGGGAAACGGTCTGATAAGAGACACCGGCATACTCTGCGACATCGTATAACGTTACTGGTTTCAC
ATTCACCACCCTGAATTGACTCTCTTCCGGGCGCTATCATGCCATACCGCGAAAGGTTTTGCGCCATTCG
ATGGTGTCCGGGATCTCGACGCTCTCCCTTATGCGACTCCTGCATTAGGAAATTAATACGACTCACTATA
GGGGAATTGTGAGCGGATAACAATTCCCCTGTAGAAATAATTTTGTTTAACTTTAATAAGGAGATATACC
ATGATCAGTCTGATTGCGGCGTTAGCGGTAGATCGCGTTATCGGCATGGAAAACGCCATGCCGTGGAACC
TGCCTGCCGATCTCGCCTGGTTTAAACGCAACACCTTAAATAAACCCGTGATTATGGGCCGCCATACCTG
GGAATCAATCGGTCGTCCGTTGCCAGGACGCAAAAATATTATCCTCAGCAGTCAACCGGGTACGGACGAT
CGCGTAACGTGGGTGAAGTCGGTGGATGAAGCCATCGCGGCGTGTGGTGACGTACCAGAAATCATGGTGA
TTGGCGGCGGTCGCGTTTATGAACAGTTCTTGCCAAAAGCGCAAAAACTGTATCTGACGCATATCGACGC
AGAAGTGGAAGGCGACACCCATTTCCCGGATTACGAGCCGGATGACTGGGAATCGGTATTCAGCGAATTC
CACGATGCTGATGCGCAGAACTCTCACAGCTATTGCTTTGAGATTCTGGAGCGGCGGTAACAGGCGTCGA
CAAGCTTGCGGCCGCATAATGCTTAAGTCGAACAGAAAGTAATCGTATTGTACACGGCCGCATAATCGAA
AT
